LOCUS       Exported 6302 bp ds-DNA circular SYN 28-FEB-2024
DEFINITION  GABA Sensor.
ACCESSION   .
VERSION     .
KEYWORDS    pAAV.hSynap.iGABASnFR
SOURCE      synthetic DNA construct
  ORGANISM  synthetic DNA construct
REFERENCE   1 (bases 1 to 6302)
  AUTHORS   Marvin JS, Shimoda Y, Magloire V, Leite M, Kawashima T, Jensen TP,
            Kolb I, Knott EL, Novak O, Podgorski K, Leidenheimer NJ, Rusakov DA,
            Ahrens MB, Kullmann DM, Looger LL
  TITLE     A genetically encoded fluorescent sensor for in vivo imaging of
            GABA.
  JOURNAL   Nat Methods. 2019 Aug;16(8):763-770. doi: 10.1038/s41592-019-0471-2.
            Epub 2019 Jul 15.
  PUBMED    31308547
REFERENCE   2 (bases 1 to 6302)
  AUTHORS   .
  TITLE     Direct Submission
  JOURNAL   Exported Feb 28, 2024 from SnapGene Server 1.1.58
            http://www.snapgene.com
FEATURES             Location/Qualifiers
     source          1..6302
                     /organism="synthetic DNA construct"
                     /mol_type="other DNA"
     primer_bind     complement(66..83)
                     /label=L4440
                     /note="L4440 vector, forward primer"
     rep_origin      complement(237..825)
                     /direction=LEFT
                     /label=ori
                     /note="high-copy-number ColE1/pMB1/pBR322/pUC origin of
                     replication"
     primer_bind     complement(317..336)
                     /label=pBR322ori-F
                     /note="pBR322 origin, forward primer"
     CDS             complement(996..1856)
                     /codon_start=1
                     /gene="bla"
                     /product="beta-lactamase"
                     /label=AmpR
                     /note="confers resistance to ampicillin, carbenicillin, and
                     related antibiotics"
                     /translation="MSIQHFRVALIPFFAAFCLPVFAHPETLVKVKDAEDQLGARVGYI
                     ELDLNSGKILESFRPEERFPMMSTFKVLLCGAVLSRIDAGQEQLGRRIHYSQNDLVEYS
                     PVTEKHLTDGMTVRELCSAAITMSDNTAANLLLTTIGGPKELTAFLHNMGDHVTRLDRW
                     EPELNEAIPNDERDTTMPVAMATTLRKLLTGELLTLASRQQLIDWMEADKVAGPLLRSA
                     LPAGWFIADKSGAGERGSRGIIAALGPDGKPSRIVVIYTTGSQATMDERNRQIAEIGAS
                     LIKHW"
     primer_bind     1619..1638
                     /label=Amp-R
                     /note="Ampicillin resistance gene, reverse primer"
     promoter        complement(1857..1961)
                     /gene="bla"
                     /label=AmpR promoter
     rep_origin      complement(1987..2442)
                     /direction=LEFT
                     /label=f1 ori
                     /note="f1 bacteriophage origin of replication; arrow
                     indicates direction of (+) strand synthesis"
     primer_bind     complement(2124..2145)
                     /label=F1ori-F
                     /note="F1 origin, forward primer"
     primer_bind     2336..2355
                     /label=F1ori-R
                     /note="F1 origin, reverse primer"
     repeat_region   2686..2815
                     /label=AAV2 ITR
     promoter        2891..3338
                     /label=hSyn promoter
                     /note="human synapsin I promoter; confers neuron-specific
                     expression (Kugler et al., 2003)"
     regulatory      3367..3376
                     /regulatory_class="other"
                     /note="vertebrate consensus sequence for strong initiation
                     of translation (Kozak, 1987)"
     sig_peptide     3373..3435
                     /product="leader sequence from mouse immunoglobulin kappa
                     light chain"
                     /label=Ig-kappa leader
     primer_bind     4479..4500
                     /label=EGFP-C
                     /note="EGFP, forward primer"
     primer_bind     complement(4603..4624)
                     /label=EGFP-N
                     /note="EGFP, reverse primer"
     CDS             5131..5160
                     /codon_start=1
                     /product="Myc (human c-Myc proto-oncogene) epitope tag"
                     /label=Myc
                     /translation="EQKLISEEDL"
     CDS             5164..5310
                     /codon_start=1
                     /product="transmembrane domain from platelet derived growth
                     factor receptor beta"
                     /label=PDGFR-beta TM domain
                     /translation="AVGQDTQEVIVVPHSLPFKVVVISAILALVVLTIISLIILIMLWQ
                     KKPR"
     misc_feature    5326..5914
                     /label=WPRE
                     /note="woodchuck hepatitis virus posttranscriptional
                     regulatory element"
     primer_bind     complement(5379..5399)
                     /label=WPRE-R
                     /note="WPRE, reverse primer"
     CDS             complement(5797..5808)
                     /codon_start=1
                     /product="Factor Xa recognition and cleavage site"
                     /label=Factor Xa site
                     /translation="IEGR"
     primer_bind     complement(5917..5933)
                     /label=KS primer
                     /note="common sequencing primer, one of multiple similar
                     variants"
     primer_bind     complement(5918..5934)
                     /label=pBluescriptKS
                     /note="For pBluescript vector"
     polyA_signal    5963..6084
                     /label=SV40 poly(A) signal
                     /note="SV40 polyadenylation signal"
     primer_bind     complement(5974..5993)
                     /label=EBV-rev
                     /note="SV40 polyA terminator, reverse primer"
     primer_bind     6028..6047
                     /label=SV40pA-R
                     /note="SV40 polyA, reverse primer"
ORIGIN
        1 ctgcattaat gaatcggcca acgcgcgggg agaggcggtt tgcgtattgg gcgctcttcc
       61 gcttcctcgc tcactgactc gctgcgctcg gtcgttcggc tgcggcgagc ggtatcagct
      121 cactcaaagg cggtaatacg gttatccaca gaatcagggg ataacgcagg aaagaacatg
      181 tgagcaaaag gccagcaaaa ggccaggaac cgtaaaaagg ccgcgttgct ggcgtttttc
      241 cataggctcc gcccccctga cgagcatcac aaaaatcgac gctcaagtca gaggtggcga
      301 aacccgacag gactataaag ataccaggcg tttccccctg gaagctccct cgtgcgctct
      361 cctgttccga ccctgccgct taccggatac ctgtccgcct ttctcccttc gggaagcgtg
      421 gcgctttctc atagctcacg ctgtaggtat ctcagttcgg tgtaggtcgt tcgctccaag
      481 ctgggctgtg tgcacgaacc ccccgttcag cccgaccgct gcgccttatc cggtaactat
      541 cgtcttgagt ccaacccggt aagacacgac ttatcgccac tggcagcagc cactggtaac
      601 aggattagca gagcgaggta tgtaggcggt gctacagagt tcttgaagtg gtggcctaac
      661 tacggctaca ctagaagaac agtatttggt atctgcgctc tgctgaagcc agttaccttc
      721 ggaaaaagag ttggtagctc ttgatccggc aaacaaacca ccgctggtag cggtggtttt
      781 tttgtttgca agcagcagat tacgcgcaga aaaaaaggat ctcaagaaga tcctttgatc
      841 ttttctacgg ggtctgacgc tcagtggaac gaaaactcac gttaagggat tttggtcatg
      901 agattatcaa aaaggatctt cacctagatc cttttaaatt aaaaatgaag ttttaaatca
      961 atctaaagta tatatgagta aacttggtct gacagttacc aatgcttaat cagtgaggca
     1021 cctatctcag cgatctgtct atttcgttca tccatagttg cctgactccc cgtcgtgtag
     1081 ataactacga tacgggaggg cttaccatct ggccccagtg ctgcaatgat accgcgagac
     1141 ccacgctcac cggctccaga tttatcagca ataaaccagc cagccggaag ggccgagcgc
     1201 agaagtggtc ctgcaacttt atccgcctcc atccagtcta ttaattgttg ccgggaagct
     1261 agagtaagta gttcgccagt taatagtttg cgcaacgttg ttgccattgc tacaggcatc
     1321 gtggtgtcac gctcgtcgtt tggtatggct tcattcagct ccggttccca acgatcaagg
     1381 cgagttacat gatcccccat gttgtgcaaa aaagcggtta gctccttcgg tcctccgatc
     1441 gttgtcagaa gtaagttggc cgcagtgtta tcactcatgg ttatggcagc actgcataat
     1501 tctcttactg tcatgccatc cgtaagatgc ttttctgtga ctggtgagta ctcaaccaag
     1561 tcattctgag aatagtgtat gcggcgaccg agttgctctt gcccggcgtc aatacgggat
     1621 aataccgcgc cacatagcag aactttaaaa gtgctcatca ttggaaaacg ttcttcgggg
     1681 cgaaaactct caaggatctt accgctgttg agatccagtt cgatgtaacc cactcgtgca
     1741 cccaactgat cttcagcatc ttttactttc accagcgttt ctgggtgagc aaaaacagga
     1801 aggcaaaatg ccgcaaaaaa gggaataagg gcgacacgga aatgttgaat actcatactc
     1861 ttcctttttc aatattattg aagcatttat cagggttatt gtctcatgag cggatacata
     1921 tttgaatgta tttagaaaaa taaacaaata ggggttccgc gcacatttcc ccgaaaagtg
     1981 ccacctaaat tgtaagcgtt aatattttgt taaaattcgc gttaaatttt tgttaaatca
     2041 gctcattttt taaccaatag gccgaaatcg gcaaaatccc ttataaatca aaagaataga
     2101 ccgagatagg gttgagtgtt gttccagttt ggaacaagag tccactatta aagaacgtgg
     2161 actccaacgt caaaggnnnn nnnnnnnnnn nnnnnnnnnn nnnnnnnnnn nnnnnnnnnn
     2221 nnnnntnnnn nnnnnnnnnn nnnnnnnnnn nnnnnnnnnn nnnnnnnnnn nnnnnnnnnn
     2281 nnnnnnnnnn nnnnnnnnnn nnnnnnnnnn nnnnnnngnn nnnnnnnnnn nnnnnnnnnn
     2341 nnnnnnnnnn nnnnnnnnnn nnnnnnnnnn nnnnnnnnnn nnnnnnnnnn nnnnnnnnnn
     2401 nnnnnnnnnn nnnnnnnnnn nnnnnnnnnn nnnnnnnnnn nncccattcg ccattcaggc
     2461 tgcgcaactg ttgggaaggg cgatcggtgc gggcctcttc gctattacgc cagctgcgcg
     2521 ctcgctcgct cactgaggcc gcgcgggagt agggtgacgc cgcggsgaac ccccacccca
     2581 cccgccgcgc ttaatgcgcc gctacagggc gcgtcccatt cgccattcag gctgcgcaac
     2641 tgttgggaag ggcgatcggt gcgggcctct tcgctattac gccagctgcg cgctcgctcg
     2701 ctcactgagg ccgcccgggc aaagcccggg cgtcgggcga cctttggtcg cccggcctca
     2761 gtgagcgagc gagcgcgcag agagggagtg gccaactcca tcactagggg ttccttgtag
     2821 ttaatgatta acccgccatg ctacttatct acgtagccat gctctaggaa gatccagggc
     2881 cctgcgtatg agtgcaagtg ggttttagga ccaggatgag gcggggtggg ggtgcctacc
     2941 tgacgaccgg ccccgaccca ctggacaagc acccaacccc cattccccaa attgcgcatc
     3001 ccctatcaga gagggggagg ggaaacagga tgcggcgagg cgcgtgcgca ctgccagctt
     3061 cagcaccgcg gacagtgcct tcgcccccgc ctggcggcgc gcgccaccgc cgcctcagca
     3121 ctgaaggcgc gctgacgtca ctcgccggtc ccccgcaaac tccccttccc ggccaccttg
     3181 gtcgcgtccg cgccgccgcc ggcccagccg gaccgcacca cgcgaggcgc gagatagggg
     3241 ggcacgggcg cgaccatctg cgctgcggcg ccggcgactc agcgctgcct cagtctgcgg
     3301 tgggcagcgg aggagtcgtg tcgtgcctga gagcgcagtc caattcaagc tgctagcaag
     3361 gatcccgcca ccatggagac agacacactc ctgctatggg tactgctgct ctgggttcca
     3421 ggttccactg gtgacagatc tgaaagcatc aatttcgtga gctggggcgg tagcacccag
     3481 gatgcgcaga agcaggcctg ggccgacccg ttcagcaagg ccagcggcat taccgtggtc
     3541 caggatgggc ccaccgacta cggcaaactc aaggccatgg tcgaaagcgg caacgtgcag
     3601 tgggacgtgg tggatgtaga ggccgacttc gccttgcgcg ccgccgccga aggcctgctc
     3661 gaacccctgg atttctcggt gatccagcgc gacaagatcg acccgcgctt cgtctccgac
     3721 catggcgtgg gctcgttcct gttctctttc gtgctcggct acaacgaagg caagctcgga
     3781 gccagcaagc cccaggactg gaccgcgctg ttcgacacca agacctaccc cggcaaacgc
     3841 gccctctaca aatggccgag ccctggcgtg ctcgaactgg ccctgctcgc cgacggcgta
     3901 ccggccgaca agctctaccc gctggacctg gaccgcgcct tcaagaaact cgacaccatc
     3961 aagaaagaca tcgtctggtg gggcggcggt gcacagtcgc agcagctgct ggcctccggc
     4021 gaagtcagca tgggccagtt ctggaacggt cgcatccacg ccctgcaaga agacggcgcg
     4081 ccagtgggcg tgagctggaa gcagaacctg gtgatggccg acatcctcgt cgtgcctaaa
     4141 ggcacgaaga acaaagccgc cgcgatgaag ttcctggcca gtgccagcag cgccaaaggc
     4201 caggacgact tttccgccct gaccgcctat gctccagtga acatcgacag tgtgcagcgc
     4261 ctcgaccttg cgcaggtccg gatcaccgcc gacaagcaga agaacggcat catggcgaac
     4321 ttcaagatcc gccacaacgt ggaggacggc agcgtgcagc tcgccgacca ctaccagcag
     4381 aacaccccca tcggcgacgg ccccgtgctg ctgcccgaca accactacct gagcacccag
     4441 tccgtgctga gcaaagaccc caacgagaag cgcgatcaca tggtcctgct ggagttcgtg
     4501 accgccgccg ggatcactct cggcatggac gagctgtaca agggcggtac cggagggagc
     4561 atgagcaagg gcgaggagct gttcaccggg gtggtgccca tcctggtcga gctggacggc
     4621 gacgtaaacg gccacaagtt cagcgtgcgc ggcgagggcg agggcgatgc caccaacggc
     4681 aagctgaccc tgaagttcat ctgcaccacc ggcaagctgc ccgtgccctg gcccaccctc
     4741 gtgaccaccc tgacctacgg cgtgcagtgc ttcagccgct accccgacca catgaagcag
     4801 cacgacttct tcaagtccgc catgcccgaa ggctacgtcc aggagcgcac catcagcttc
     4861 aaggacgacg gcacctacaa gacccgcgcc gaggtgaagt tcgagggcga caccctggtg
     4921 aaccgcatcg agctgaaggg catcgacttc aaggaggacg gcaacatcct ggggcacaag
     4981 ctggagtaca actggaacgc caacctggca ccgaacctgc cgaccgccta cgtcaaggat
     5041 cagatcaccc tcgatttcgc ctactgggcc aagaacggtc cggccattgc gacacggtgg
     5101 aatgaatggc tagtcaaact gcaggtcgac gaacaaaaac tcatctcaga agaggatctg
     5161 aatgctgtgg gccaggacac gcaggaggtc atcgtggtgc cacactcctt gccctttaag
     5221 gtggtggtga tctcagccat cctggccctg gtggtgctca ccatcatctc ccttatcatc
     5281 ctcatcatgc tttggcagaa gaagccacgt tagaagctta tcgataatca acctctggat
     5341 tacaaaattt gtgaaagatt gactggtatt cttaactatg ttgctccttt tacgctatgt
     5401 ggatacgctg ctttaatgcc tttgtatcat gctattgctt cccgtatggc tttcattttc
     5461 tcctccttgt ataaatcctg gttgctgtct ctttatgagg agttgtggcc cgttgtcagg
     5521 caacgtggcg tggtgtgcac tgtgtttgct gacgcaaccc ccactggttg gggcattgcc
     5581 accacctgtc agctcctttc cgggactttc gctttccccc tccctattgc cacggcggaa
     5641 ctcatcgccg cctgccttgc ccgctgctgg acaggggctc ggctgttggg cactgacaat
     5701 tccgtggtgt tgtcggggaa atcatcgtcc tttccttggc tgctcgcctg tgttgccacc
     5761 tggattctgc gcgggacgtc cttctgctac gtcccttcgg ccctcaatcc agcggacctt
     5821 ccttcccgcg gcctgctgcc ggctctgcgg cctcttccgc gtcttcgcct tcgccctcag
     5881 acgagtcgga tctccctttg ggccgcctcc ccgcatcgat accgtcgacc tcgacccggg
     5941 cggccgcttc gagcagacat gataagatac attgatgagt ttggacaaac cacaactaga
     6001 atgcagtgaa aaaaatgctt tatttgtgaa atttgtgatg ctattgcttt atttgtaacc
     6061 attataagct gcaataaaca agttaacaac aacaattgca ttcattttat gtttcaggtt
     6121 cagggggaga tgtgggaggt tttttaaagc aagtaaaacc tctacaaatg tggtaaaatc
     6181 gataaggatc ttcctagagc atggctacgt agataagtag catggcgggt taatcattaa
     6241 ctacaaggaa cccctagtga tggagttggc cactccctct ctgcgcgctc gcgcgctcgc
     6301 ag
//
