>Addgene plasmid #112159 | pAAV.hSynap.iGABASnFR | addgene full sequence | sequence record 424312 | Addgene NGS Result
CAGCTGCGCGCTCGCTCGCTCACTGAGGCCGCCCGGGCAAAGCCCGGGCGTCGGGCGACCTTTGGTCGCC
CGGCCTCAGTGAGCGAGCGAGCGCGCAGAGAGGGAGTGGCCAACTCCATCACTAGGGGTTCCTTGTAGTT
AATGATTAACCCGCCATGCTACTTATCTACGTAGCCATGCTCTAGGAAGATCCAGGGCCCTGCGTATGAG
TGCAAGTGGGTTTTAGGACCAGGATGAGGCGGGGTGGGGGTGCCTACCTGACGACCGGCCCCGACCCACT
GGACAAGCACCCAACCCCCATTCCCCAAATTGCGCATCCCCTATCAGAGAGGGGGAGGGGAAACAGGATG
CGGCGAGGCGCGTGCGCACTGCCAGCTTCAGCACCGCGGACAGTGCCTTCGCCCCCGCCTGGCGGCGCGC
GCCACCGCCGCCTCAGCACTGAAGGCGCGCTGACGTCACTCGCCGGTCCCCCGCAAACTCCCCTTCCCGG
CCACCTTGGTCGCGTCCGCGCCGCCGCCGGCCCAGCCGGACCGCACCACGCGAGGCGCGAGATAGGGGGG
CACGGGCGCGACCATCTGCGCTGCGGCGCCGGCGACTCAGCGCTGCCTCAGTCTGCGGTGGGCAGCGGAG
GAGTCGTGTCGTGCCTGAGAGCGCAGTCCAATTCAAGCTGCTAGCAAGGATCCCGCCACCATGGAGACAG
ACACACTCCTGCTATGGGTACTGCTGCTCTGGGTTCCAGGTTCCACTGGTGACAGATCTGAAAGCATCAA
TTTCGTGAGCTGGGGCGGTAGCACCCAGGATGCGCAGAAGCAGGCCTGGGCCGACCCGTTCAGCAAGGCC
AGCGGCATTACCGTGGTCCAGGATGGGCCCACCGACTACGGCAAACTCAAGGCCATGGTCGAAAGCGGCA
ACGTGCAGTGGGACGTGGTGGATGTAGAGGCCGACTTCGCCTTGCGCGCCGCCGCCGAAGGCCTGCTCGA
ACCCCTGGATTTCTCGGTGATCCAGCGCGACAAGATCGACCCGCGCTTCGTCTCCGACCATGGCGTGGGC
TCGTTCCTGTTCTCTTTCGTGCTCGGCTACAACGAAGGCAAGCTCGGAGCCAGCAAGCCCCAGGACTGGA
CCGCGCTGTTCGACACCAAGACCTACCCCGGCAAACGCGCCCTCTACAAATGGCCGAGCCCTGGCGTGCT
CGAACTGGCCCTGCTCGCCGACGGCGTACCGGCCGACAAGCTCTACCCGCTGGACCTGGACCGCGCCTTC
AAGAAACTCGACACCATCAAGAAAGACATCGTCTGGTGGGGCGGCGGTGCACAGTCGCAGCAGCTGCTGG
CCTCCGGCGAAGTCAGCATGGGCCAGTTCTGGAACGGTCGCATCCACGCCCTGCAAGAAGACGGCGCGCC
AGTGGGCGTGAGCTGGAAGCAGAACCTGGTGATGGCCGACATCCTCGTCGTGCCTAAAGGCACGAAGAAC
AAAGCCGCCGCGATGAAGTTCCTGGCCAGTGCCAGCAGCGCCAAAGGCCAGGACGACTTTTCCGCCCTGA
CCGCCTATGCTCCAGTGAACATCGACAGTGTGCAGCGCCTCGACCTTGCGCAGGTCCGGATCACCGCCGA
CAAGCAGAAGAACGGCATCATGGCGAACTTCAAGATCCGCCACAACGTGGAGGACGGCAGCGTGCAGCTC
GCCGACCACTACCAGCAGAACACCCCCATCGGCGACGGCCCCGTGCTGCTGCCCGACAACCACTACCTGA
GCACCCAGTCCGTGCTGAGCAAAGACCCCAACGAGAAGCGCGATCACATGGTCCTGCTGGAGTTCGTGAC
CGCCGCCGGGATCACTCTCGGCATGGACGAGCTGTACAAGGGCGGTACCGGAGGGAGCATGAGCAAGGGC
GAGGAGCTGTTCACCGGGGTGGTGCCCATCCTGGTCGAGCTGGACGGCGACGTAAACGGCCACAAGTTCA
GCGTGCGCGGCGAGGGCGAGGGCGATGCCACCAACGGCAAGCTGACCCTGAAGTTCATCTGCACCACCGG
CAAGCTGCCCGTGCCCTGGCCCACCCTCGTGACCACCCTGACCTACGGCGTGCAGTGCTTCAGCCGCTAC
CCCGACCACATGAAGCAGCACGACTTCTTCAAGTCCGCCATGCCCGAAGGCTACGTCCAGGAGCGCACCA
TCAGCTTCAAGGACGACGGCACCTACAAGACCCGCGCCGAGGTGAAGTTCGAGGGCGACACCCTGGTGAA
CCGCATCGAGCTGAAGGGCATCGACTTCAAGGAGGACGGCAACATCCTGGGGCACAAGCTGGAGTACAAC
TGGAACGCCAACCTGGCACCGAACCTGCCGACCGCCTACGTCAAGGATCAGATCACCCTCGATTTCGCCT
ACTGGGCCAAGAACGGTCCGGCCATTGCGACACGGTGGAATGAATGGCTAGTCAAACTGCAGGTCGACGA
ACAAAAACTCATCTCAGAAGAGGATCTGAATGCTGTGGGCCAGGACACGCAGGAGGTCATCGTGGTGCCA
CACTCCTTGCCCTTTAAGGTGGTGGTGATCTCAGCCATCCTGGCCCTGGTGGTGCTCACCATCATCTCCC
TTATCATCCTCATCATGCTTTGGCAGAAGAAGCCACGTTAGAAGCTTATCGATAATCAACCTCTGGATTA
CAAAATTTGTGAAAGATTGACTGGTATTCTTAACTATGTTGCTCCTTTTACGCTATGTGGATACGCTGCT
TTAATGCCTTTGTATCATGCTATTGCTTCCCGTATGGCTTTCATTTTCTCCTCCTTGTATAAATCCTGGT
TGCTGTCTCTTTATGAGGAGTTGTGGCCCGTTGTCAGGCAACGTGGCGTGGTGTGCACTGTGTTTGCTGA
CGCAACCCCCACTGGTTGGGGCATTGCCACCACCTGTCAGCTCCTTTCCGGGACTTTCGCTTTCCCCCTC
CCTATTGCCACGGCGGAACTCATCGCCGCCTGCCTTGCCCGCTGCTGGACAGGGGCTCGGCTGTTGGGCA
CTGACAATTCCGTGGTGTTGTCGGGGAAATCATCGTCCTTTCCTTGGCTGCTCGCCTGTGTTGCCACCTG
GATTCTGCGCGGGACGTCCTTCTGCTACGTCCCTTCGGCCCTCAATCCAGCGGACCTTCCTTCCCGCGGC
CTGCTGCCGGCTCTGCGGCCTCTTCCGCGTCTTCGCCTTCGCCCTCAGACGAGTCGGATCTCCCTTTGGG
CCGCCTCCCCGCATCGATACCGTCGACCTCGACCCGGGCGGCCGCTTCGAGCAGACATGATAAGATACAT
TGATGAGTTTGGACAAACCACAACTAGAATGCAGTGAAAAAAATGCTTTATTTGTGAAATTTGTGATGCT
ATTGCTTTATTTGTAACCATTATAAGCTGCAATAAACAAGTTAACAACAACAATTGCATTCATTTTATGT
TTCAGGTTCAGGGGGAGATGTGGGAGGTTTTTTAAAGCAAGTAAAACCTCTACAAATGTGGTAAAATCGA
TAAGGATCTTCCTAGAGCATGGCTACGTAGATAAGTAGCATGGCGGGTTAATCATTAACTACAAGGAACC
CCTAGTGATGGAGTTGGCCACTCCCTCTCTGCGCGCTCGCTCGCTCACTGACTCGCTGCGCTCGGTCGTT
CGGCTGCGGCGAGCGGTATCAGCTCACTCAAAGGCGGTAATACGGTTATCCACAGAATCAGGGGATAACG
CAGGAAAGAACATGTGAGCAAAAGGCCAGCAAAAGGCCAGGAACCGTAAAAAGGCCGCGTTGCTGGCGTT
TTTCCATAGGCTCCGCCCCCCTGACGAGCATCACAAAAATCGACGCTCAAGTCAGAGGTGGCGAAACCCG
ACAGGACTATAAAGATACCAGGCGTTTCCCCCTGGAAGCTCCCTCGTGCGCTCTCCTGTTCCGACCCTGC
CGCTTACCGGATACCTGTCCGCCTTTCTCCCTTCGGGAAGCGTGGCGCTTTCTCATAGCTCACGCTGTAG
GTATCTCAGTTCGGTGTAGGTCGTTCGCTCCAAGCTGGGCTGTGTGCACGAACCCCCCGTTCAGCCCGAC
CGCTGCGCCTTATCCGGTAACTATCGTCTTGAGTCCAACCCGGTAAGACACGACTTATCGCCACTGGCAG
CAGCCACTGGTAACAGGATTAGCAGAGCGAGGTATGTAGGCGGTGCTACAGAGTTCTTGAAGTGGTGGCC
TAACTACGGCTACACTAGAAGAACAGTATTTGGTATCTGCGCTCTGCTGAAGCCAGTTACCTTCGGAAAA
AGAGTTGGTAGCTCTTGATCCGGCAAACAAACCACCGCTGGTAGCGGTGGTTTTTTTGTTTGCAAGCAGC
AGATTACGCGCAGAAAAAAAGGATCTCAAGAAGATCCTTTGATCTTTTCTACGGGGTCTGACGCTCAGTG
GAACGAAAACTCACGTTAAGGGATTTTGGTCATGAGATTATCAAAAAGGATCTTCACCTAGATCCTTTTA
AATTAAAAATGAAGTTTTAAATCAATCTAAAGTATATATGAGTAAACTTGGTCTGACAGTTACCAATGCT
TAATCAGTGAGGCACCTATCTCAGCGATCTGTCTATTTCGTTCATCCATAGTTGCCTGACTCCCCGTCGT
GTAGATAACTACGATACGGGAGGGCTTACCATCTGGCCCCAGTGCTGCAATGATACCGCGAGACCCACGC
TCACCGGCTCCAGATTTATCAGCAATAAACCAGCCAGCCGGAAGGGCCGAGCGCAGAAGTGGTCCTGCAA
CTTTATCCGCCTCCATCCAGTCTATTAATTGTTGCCGGGAAGCTAGAGTAAGTAGTTCGCCAGTTAATAG
TTTGCGCAACGTTGTTGCCATTGCTACAGGCATCGTGGTGTCACGCTCGTCGTTTGGTATGGCTTCATTC
AGCTCCGGTTCCCAACGATCAAGGCGAGTTACATGATCCCCCATGTTGTGCAAAAAAGCGGTTAGCTCCT
TCGGTCCTCCGATCGTTGTCAGAAGTAAGTTGGCCGCAGTGTTATCACTCATGGTTATGGCAGCACTGCA
TAATTCTCTTACTGTCATGCCATCCGTAAGATGCTTTTCTGTGACTGGTGAGTACTCAACCAAGTCATTC
TGAGAATAGTGTATGCGGCGACCGAGTTGCTCTTGCCCGGCGTCAATACGGGATAATACCGCGCCACATA
GCAGAACTTTAAAAGTGCTCATCATTGGAAAACGTTCTTCGGGGCGAAAACTCTCAAGGATCTTACCGCT
GTTGAGATCCAGTTCGATGTAACCCACTCGTGCACCCAACTGATCTTCAGCATCTTTTACTTTCACCAGC
GTTTCTGGGTGAGCAAAAACAGGAAGGCAAAATGCCGCAAAAAAGGGAATAAGGGCGACACGGAAATGTT
GAATACTCATACTCTTCCTTTTTCAATATTATTGAAGCATTTATCAGGGTTATTGTCTCATGAGCGGATA
CATATTTGAATGTATTTAGAAAAATAAACAAATAGGGGTTCCGCGCACATTTCCCCGAAAAGTGCCACCT
AAATTGTAAGCGTTAATATTTTGTTAAAATTCGCGTTAAATTTTTGTTAAATCAGCTCATTTTTTAACCA
ATAGGCCGAAATCGGCAAAATCCCTTATAAATCAAAAGAATAGACCGAGATAGGGTTGAGTGTTGTTCCA
GTTTGGAACAAGAGTCCACTATTAAAGAACGTGGACTCCAACGTCAAAGG
[49 nt withheld, positions 5721-5769]
T
[91 nt withheld, positions 5771-5861]
G
[124 nt withheld, positions 5863-5986]
CCCATTCGCCATTCAGGCTGCGCAACTGTTGGGAAGGGCGATCGGTGCGGGCCTCTTCGCTATTACGC
Features (pLannotate 1.2.2; 15 found; start..end, strand, type, name):
      1..133     -  repeat_region  AAV2 ITR (fragment): inverted terminal repeat of adeno-associated virus serotype 2 inverted
    209..656     +  promoter       hSyn promoter: human synapsin I promoter; confers neuron-specific expression (Kügler et al., 2003)
    691..753     +  sig_peptide    Igκ leader: leader sequence from mouse immunoglobulin κ light chain
   1585..2310    +  CDS            cEGFP: cEGFP is a basic (constitutively fluorescent) green fluorescent protein published in 2008, derived from Aequorea victoria.
   2482..2628    +  CDS            PDGFRβ TM domain: transmembrane domain from platelet derived growth factor receptor beta
   2644..3232    +  misc_feature   WPRE: woodchuck hepatitis virus posttranscriptional regulatory element
   3233..3252    +  misc_feature   MCS (fragment): pBluescript multiple cloning site
   3281..3402    -  polyA_signal   SV40 poly(A) signal: SV40 polyadenylation signal
   3425..3493    -  CDS            large T antigen (fragment): large T antigen from SV40 (simian virus 40)
   3564..3621    +  repeat_region  AAV2 ITR (fragment): inverted terminal repeat of adeno-associated virus serotype 2 inverted
   3781..4369    -  rep_origin     ori: high-copy-number ColE1/pMB1/pBR322/pUC origin of replication
   4540..5400    -  CDS            AmpR: β-lactamase; bla; confers resistance to ampicillin, carbenicillin, and related antibiotics
   5401..5505    -  promoter       AmpR promoter: bla
   5558..5986    -  rep_origin     f1 ori (sequence partly withheld): f1 bacteriophage origin of replication; arrow indicates direction of (+) strand synthesis
   5991..6       -  CDS            lacZα (fragment) (across the origin): LacZα fragment of β-galactosidase; lacZ fragment
