[The description below was written by a language model from this plasmid's Addgene catalogue record, the feature table of its GenBank file and pLannotate feature annotations shown in this document.]
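Description:
pAAV.hSynap.iGABASnFR is an adeno-associated virus transfer plasmid built on the pAAV.hSynapsin backbone for neuronal expression of iGABASnFR, a genetically encoded fluorescent sensor for the neurotransmitter GABA. It is propagated in E. coli as a high-copy plasmid through a ColE1/pUC-type origin and selected with ampicillin via the bla gene. An f1 phage origin is also present. The recombination-reduced growth strain listed for it fits the presence of AAV2 inverted terminal repeats, which are prone to rearrangement in bacteria.

Between the ITRs, which direct replication and packaging of the cassette into AAV particles, the human synapsin I promoter restricts expression to neurons. A Kozak sequence precedes an open reading frame that begins with the mouse Ig kappa leader and ends with a Myc epitope tag followed by the PDGFR-beta transmembrane domain. This arrangement sends the sensor through the secretory pathway and anchors it on the outer face of the plasma membrane, where it can report extracellular GABA. The sensor body lies between the leader and the Myc tag and contains a GFP-derived segment, seen as an EGFP-type match and EGFP primer sites. The GABA-binding portion is not annotated, and the record does not state its origin. A WPRE and an SV40 polyadenylation signal follow the coding region to enhance transcript stability and processing.

The two sequence records differ in length (6,302 versus 6,054 nt). The GenBank table annotates only one ITR, while the sequencing-derived table shows two ITR fragments, so ITR coverage appears incomplete in both. The associated publication describes in vivo imaging of GABA, and the plasmid is also distributed as an AAV1 viral preparation.
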