Addgene plasmid #112159: pAAV.hSynap.iGABASnFR
Purpose: GABA Sensor
Depositing lab: Loren Looger. Publication: A genetically encoded fluorescent sensor for in vivo imaging of GABA. Marvin JS, Shimoda Y, Magloire V, Leite M, Kawashima T, Jensen TP, Kolb I, Knott EL, Novak O, Podgorski K, Leidenheimer NJ, Rusakov DA, Ahrens MB, Kullmann DM, Looger LL. Nat Methods. 2019 Aug;16(8):763-770. doi: 10.1038/s41592-019-0471-2. Epub 2019 Jul 15. PubMed 31308547.
Backbone
  Vector backbone: pAAV.hSynapsin
  Vector type: AAV
Growth in bacteria
  Bacterial resistance: Ampicillin, 100 μg/mL
  Growth temperature: 37°C
  Growth strain: NEB Stable
  Copy number: High Copy
Gene/Insert
  Gene/Insert name: iGABASnFR
  Promoter: hSynapsin
  Cloning method: Restriction Enzyme; 5′ cloning site Unknown (unknown if destroyed); 3′ cloning site Unknown (unknown if destroyed)
Terms and licenses: Academic/Nonprofit Terms; Industry Terms: Not Available to Industry
Depositor comments: Please visit https://www.biorxiv.org/content/early/2018/05/14/322578 for bioRxiv preprint.
How to cite: pAAV.hSynap.iGABASnFR was a gift from Loren Looger (Addgene plasmid # 112159 ; http://n2t.net/addgene:112159 ; RRID:Addgene_112159) For viral preps, please replace (Addgene plasmid # 112159) in the above sentence with: (Addgene viral prep # 112159-AAV1)
